>Addgene plasmid #23226 | GFP-RhoC | addgene partial sequence | sequence record 29086 | 23226 with EGFP-C
ACGAGCTGTACAAGTCCGGCCGGACTCAGATCTCGAGCTCAAGCTTCGAATTCACCATGGCTGCAATCCG
AAAGAAGCTGGTGATCGTTGGGGATGGTGCCTGTGGGAAGACCTGCCTCCTCATCGTCTTCAGCAAGGAT
CAGTTTCCGGAGGTCTACGTCCCTACTGTCTTTGAGAACTATATTGCGGACATTGAGGTGGACGGCAAGC
AGGTGGAGCTGGCTCTGTGGGACACAGCAGGGCAGGAAGACTATGATCGACTGCGGCCTCTCTCCTACCC
GGACACTGATGTCATCCTCATGTGCTTCTCCATCGACAGCCCTGACAGCCTGGAAAACATTCCTGAGAAG
TGGACCCCAGAGGTGAAGCACTTCTGCCCCAACGTGCCCATCATCCTGGTGGGGAATAAGAAGGACCTGA
GGCAAGACGAGCACACCAGGAGAGAGCTGGCCAAGATGAAGCAGGAGCCCGTTCGGTCTGAGGAAGGCCG
GGACATGGCGAACCGGATCAGTGCCTTTGGCTACCTTGAGTGCTCAGCCAAGACCAAGGAGGGAGTGCGG
GAGGTGTTTGAGATGGCCACTCGGGCTGGCCTCCAGGTCCGCAAGAACAAGCGTC
