[The description below was written by a language model from this plasmid's Addgene catalogue record.]
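Description:
GFP-RhoC is a mammalian expression plasmid built on the pEGFP-C2 backbone (about 4.7 kb without insert) that carries human RhoC (RHOC, also known as ARH9 or ARHC), a small GTPase of the Rho family. The roughly 600 bp RhoC coding sequence was inserted by restriction cloning between EcoRI, which remains intact at the 5′ junction, and SalI, which was destroyed at the 3′ junction. This places RhoC downstream of, and fused to, the EGFP encoded by the backbone, so the expressed protein carries EGFP at its N terminus. That orientation leaves the C terminus of RhoC free, which matters for Rho GTPases because their C-terminal CAAX motif directs lipid modification and subsequent processing needed for membrane association.

The plasmid is propagated in E. coli under kanamycin selection, and stable mammalian transfectants can be selected with G418 through the neomycin resistance marker. The record does not list the promoter or origins of replication; vectors of the pEGFP-C series generally use the CMV immediate-early promoter to drive the fusion, but no feature table is provided here to confirm the elements present. The copy number is recorded as unknown.

Based on the associated study of Rho family GTPase modification and dependence on CAAX-signalled post-translational processing, the construct is suited to visualising the subcellular localisation of RhoC in live or fixed mammalian cells, and to examining how perturbing its C-terminal modification affects that distribution.
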