Addgene plasmid #23226: GFP-RhoC
Depositing lab: Channing Der. Depositing organization: University of North Carolina at Chapel Hill. Publication: Rho Family GTPase modification and dependence on CAAX motif-signaled posttranslational modification. Roberts PJ, Mitin N, Keller PJ, Chenette EJ, Madigan JP, Currin RO, Cox AD, Wilson O, Kirschmeier P, Der CJ. J Biol Chem. 2008 Sep 12. 283(37):25150-63. 10.1074/jbc.M800882200 PubMed 18614539.
Backbone
  Vector backbone: pEGFP-C2
  Backbone size w/o insert (bp): 4700
  Vector type: Mammalian Expression
  Selectable markers: Neomycin (select with G418)
Growth in bacteria
  Bacterial resistance: Kanamycin, 50 μg/mL
  Growth temperature: 37°C
  Growth strain: DH5alpha
  Copy number: Unknown
Gene/Insert
  Gene/Insert name: RhoC
  Species: H. sapiens (human)
  Insert size (bp): 600
  Entrez Gene: RHOC (a.k.a. ARH9, ARHC, H9, RHOH9)
  Tag / fusion protein: EGFP (N terminal on backbone)
  Cloning method: Restriction Enzyme; 5′ cloning site EcoRI (not destroyed); 3′ cloning site SalI (destroyed during cloning)
  Sequencing primers: 5′ EGFP-C
Terms and licenses: Academic/Nonprofit Terms; Industry Terms: Not Available to Industry
How to cite: GFP-RhoC was a gift from Channing Der (Addgene plasmid # 23226 ; http://n2t.net/addgene:23226 ; RRID:Addgene_23226)
